>Addgene plasmid #177683 | pYPQ-NF-L1-dMb2Cas12a | addgene full sequence | sequence record 350121 | Addgene NGS Result
CAGCTCTGGCCCGTGTCTCAAAATCTCTGATGTTACATTGCACAAGATAAAAATATATCATCATGCCTCC
TCTGGACCAGCCAGGACAGAAATGCCTCGACTTCGCTGCTACCCAAGGTTGCCGGGTGACGCACACCGTG
GAAACGGATGAAGGCACGAACCCAGTGGACATAAGCCTGTTCGGTTCGTAAGCTGTAATGCAAGTAGCGT
ATGCGCTCACGCAACTGGTCCAGAACCTTGACCGAACGCAGCGGTGGTAACGGCGCAGTGGCGGTTTTCA
TGGCTTGTTATGACTGTTTTTTTGGGGTACAGTCTATGCCTCGGGCATCCAAGCAGCAAGCGCGTTACGC
CGTGGGTCGATGTTTGATGTTATGGAGCAGCAACGATGTTACGCAGCAGGGCAGTCGCCCTAAAACAAAG
TTAAACATTATGAGGGAAGCGGTGATCGCCGAAGTATCGACTCAACTATCAGAGGTAGTTGGCGTCATCG
AGCGCCATCTCGAACCGACGTTGCTGGCCGTACATTTGTACGGCTCCGCAGTGGATGGCGGCCTGAAGCC
ACACAGTGATATTGATTTGCTGGTTACGGTGACCGTAAGGCTTGATGAAACAACGCGGCGAGCTTTGATC
AACGACCTTTTGGAAACTTCGGCTTCCCCTGGAGAGAGCGAGATTCTCCGCGCTGTAGAAGTCACCATTG
TTGTGCACGACGACATCATTCCGTGGCGTTATCCAGCTAAGCGCGAACTGCAATTTGGAGAATGGCAGCG
CAATGACATTCTTGCAGGTATCTTCGAGCCAGCCACGATCGACATTGATCTGGCTATCTTGCTGACAAAA
GCAAGAGAACATAGCGTTGCCTTGGTAGGTCCAGCGGCGGAGGAACTCTTTGATCCGGTTCCTGAACAGG
ATCTATTTGAGGCGCTAAATGAAACCTTAACGCTATGGAACTCGCCGCCCGACTGGGCTGGCGATGAGCG
AAATGTAGTGCTTACGTTGTCCCGCATTTGGTACAGCGCAGTAACCGGCAAAATCGCGCCGAAGGATGTC
GCTGCCGACTGGGCAATGGAGCGCCTGCCGGCCCGGTATCAGCCCGTCATACTTGAAGCTAGACAGGCTT
ATCTTGGACAAGAAGAAGATCGCTTGGCCTCGCGCGCAGATCAGTTGGAAGAATTTGTCCACTACGTGAA
AGGCGAGATCACCAAGGTAGTCGGCAAATAACCCTCGAGCCACCCATGACCAAAATCCCTTAACGTGAGT
TACGCGTCGTTCCACTGAGCGTCAGACCCCGTAGAAAAGATCAAAGGATCTTCTTGAGATCCTTTTTTTC
TGCGCGTAATCTGCTGCTTGCAAACAAAAAAACCACCGCTACCAGCGGTGGTTTGTTTGCCGGATCAAGA
GCTACCAACTCTTTTTCCGAAGGTAACTGGCTTCAGCAGAGCGCAGATACCAAATACTGTTCTTCTAGTG
TAGCCGTAGTTAGGCCACCACTTCAAGAACTCTGTAGCACCGCCTACATACCTCGCTCTGCTAATCCTGT
TACCAGTGGCTGCTGCCAGTGGCGATAAGTCGTGTCTTACCGGGTTGGACTCAAGACGATAGTTACCGGA
TAAGGCGCAGCGGTCGGGCTGAACGGGGGGTTCGTGCACACAGCCCAGCTTGGAGCGAACGACCTACACC
GAACTGAGATACCTACAGCGTGAGCTATGAGAAAGCGCCACGCTTCCCGAAGGGAGAAAGGCGGACAGGT
ATCCGGTAAGCGGCAGGGTCGGAACAGGAGAGCGCACGAGGGAGCTTCCAGGGGGAAACGCCTGGTATCT
TTATAGTCCTGTCGGGTTTCGCCACCTCTGACTTGAGCGTCGATTTTTGTGATGCTCGTCAGGGGGGCGG
AGCCTATGGAAAAACGCCAGCAACGCGGCCTTTTTACGGTTCCTGGCCTTTTGCTGGCCTTTTGCTCACA
TGTTCTTTCCTGCGTTATCCCCTGATTCTGTGGATAACCGTATTACCGCCTTTGAGTGAGCTGATACCGC
TCGCCGCAGCCGAACGACCGAGCGCAGCGAGTCAGTGAGCGAGGAAGCGGAAGAGCGCCCAATACGCAAA
CCGCCTCTCCCCGCGCGTTGGCCGATTCATTAATGCAGCTGGCACGACAGGTTTCCCGACTGGAAAGCGG
GCAGTGAGCGCAACGCAATTAATACGCGTACCGCGAGCCAGGAAGAGTTTGTAGAAACGCAAAAAGGCCA
TCCGTCAGGATGGCCTTCTGCTTAGTTTGATGCCTGGCAGTTTATGGCGGGCGTCCTGCCCGCCACCCTC
CGGGCCGTTGCTTCACAACGTTCAAATCCGCTCCCGGCGGATTTGTCCTACTCAGGAGAGCGTTCACCGA
CAAACAACAGATAAAACGAAAGGCCCAGTCTTCCGACTGAGCCTTTCGTTTTATTTGATGCCTGGCAGTT
CCCTACTCTCGCGTTAACGCTTGCATGGATGTTTTCCCAGTCACGACGTTGTAAAACGACGGCCAGTCTT
AAGCTCGGGCCCCAAATAATGATTTTATTTTGACTGATAGTGACCTGTTCGTTGCAACAAATTGATGAGC
AATGCTTTTTTATAATGCCAACTTTGTACAAAAAAGCAGGCTCCGATGCCAAAAAAAAAGCGGAAGGTTA
GTTCACAACTGGTGAAGTCTGAACTTGAGGAGAAGAAGAGCGAGTTGAGGCACAAGTTGAAGTATGTCCC
CCATGAATACATCGAGTTGATTGAGATTGCTCGCAACAGCACCCAGGACCGGATTCTCGAAATGAAGGTC
ATGGAATTTTTTATGAAAGTGTACGGGTACCGCGGAAAGCATCTCGGGGGAAGTCGCAAACCTGACGGGG
CTATCTATACGGTGGGTTCTCCTATAGACTACGGGGTCATTGTGGATACGAAGGCCTATAGTGGCGGATA
CAATCTGCCAATTGGACAAGCTGATGAAATGCAGAGGTACGTTGAAGAGAATCAGACCCGCAACAAACAT
ATAAACCCAAATGAATGGTGGAAGGTGTACCCCAGCAGTGTCACCGAATTCAAATTTCTGTTTGTGAGTG
GGCATTTCAAAGGAAACTATAAAGCACAACTTACGAGACTGAACCATATTACCAATTGTAACGGCGCTGT
GTTGAGTGTCGAGGAGCTGCTCATAGGGGGAGAAATGATCAAAGCAGGCACATTGACTCTCGAGGAGGTG
CGGCGGAAGTTTAACAATGGGGAAATCAACTTCGGTGGTGGTGGTTCTGGAGGTGGAGGCTCTGGAGGAG
GAGGCAGCGGTGGAGGCGGGTCTGGAGGTGGTGGTTCTACCATGGCTCCTAAGAAGAAGCGGAAGGTTGG
TATTCACGGGGTGCCTGCGGCTCTGTTTCAAGATTTTACACATCTGTACCCGCTGAGTAAAACAGTGCGG
TTCGAGCTGAAACCCATAGGAAGGACCCTCGAGCACATCCACGCGAAGAATTTTCTGAGCCAGGATGAAA
CTATGGCTGATATGTATCAAAAAGTTAAGGTCATTTTGGACGACTATCATCGCGATTTTATTGCCGACAT
GATGGGAGAGGTGAAACTCACGAAGCTTGCTGAATTTTACGACGTCTATCTGAAGTTCAGGAAAAATCCT
AAGGACGATGGGCTGCAAAAACAGCTTAAAGACCTTCAAGCTGTCCTTCGGAAGGAATCGGTGAAGCCTA
TAGGGTCAGGTGGGAAGTACAAAACAGGCTACGATAGACTCTTTGGGGCAAAACTCTTCAAAGATGGAAA
AGAGTTGGGTGACCTCGCAAAATTCGTTATAGCCCAAGAAGGTGAGTCTTCTCCGAAGCTGGCTCATCTT
GCTCATTTTGAGAAGTTCAGCACGTATTTTACTGGATTTCACGATAATCGGAAGAATATGTACTCGGATG
AAGACAAGCATACTGCAATAGCGTACAGGCTCATCCATGAGAATTTGCCGAGATTCATCGACAATCTGCA
AATCTTGACAACAATCAAACAAAAGCATAGCGCCCTCTATGATCAGATAATCAACGAGCTCACGGCCTCC
GGGCTCGACGTCTCCTTGGCTTCTCATCTTGACGGGTATCACAAGCTCCTTACACAAGAGGGGATCACGG
CATACAACAGGATCATAGGAGAGGTGAATGGATATACAAATAAGCATAACCAGATATGCCACAAGAGCGA
GCGCATAGCGAAACTTAGACCCTTGCACAAGCAAATCCTTTCTGACGGAATGGGAGTGTCATTCCTTCCG
TCTAAGTTCGCGGATGATAGTGAGATGTGCCAAGCGGTCAACGAATTTTATCGCCATTATACTGACGTGT
TCGCAAAGGTGCAAAGTCTCTTTGACGGATTTGATGATCACCAGAAAGACGGGATCTATGTTGAACACAA
AAACCTTAATGAACTGAGCAAACAGGCGTTCGGCGACTTTGCTTTGCTGGGGAGGGTCCTTGATGGATAC
TACGTGGACGTTGTCAATCCGGAGTTCAATGAGCGGTTCGCAAAGGCCAAGACTGACAATGCGAAAGCCA
AGCTTACAAAAGAAAAGGACAAATTCATTAAAGGAGTCCACTCACTGGCTTCCCTCGAACAAGCAATAGA
ACACCATACAGCTAGACACGACGATGAGAGTGTTCAAGCCGGAAAACTTGGCCAGTACTTCAAACACGGT
TTGGCGGGGGTTGACAACCCGATTCAGAAAATTCACAATAACCATTCGACGATTAAAGGGTTTCTGGAAA
GGGAAAGGCCTGCTGGGGAACGGGCGCTCCCGAAGATCAAGTCAGGAAAAAACCCAGAAATGACACAGCT
CAGGCAGCTGAAGGAACTTTTGGACAACGCATTGAATGTGGCGCACTTCGCTAAGCTGCTGACAACTAAA
ACAACCTTGGACAACCAGGATGGAAATTTTTACGGGGAGTTTGGGGTGCTTTACGACGAGCTGGCTAAAA
TTCCAACTCTCTACAATAAGGTTAGAGATTATCTCTCTCAAAAGCCCTTTTCTACCGAAAAGTATAAGCT
CAACTTCGGCAATCCGACCCTTCTCAATGGGTGGGACCTGAACAAAGAGAAAGATAACTTTGGGGTTATA
CTTCAGAAGGATGGATGCTATTACTTGGCGCTTCTTGATAAGGCTCATAAAAAAGTTTTCGACAACGCCC
CTAACACTGGTAAGAACGTCTACCAAAAGATGGTCTACAAACTGTTGCCCGGCCCCAACAAAATGCTTCC
TAAAGTGTTTTTCGCAAAATCGAATCTCGACTATTATAATCCATCTGCCGAGCTCCTTGACAAATATGCT
AAGGGGACCCATAAAAAGGGTGATAATTTCAACCTGAAGGACTGCCACGCGCTTATCGACTTTTTCAAAG
CCGGGATAAATAAGCATCCGGAGTGGCAACATTTTGGTTTTAAATTTTCGCCAACGTCGTCCTATCGCGA
CCTTTCCGATTTCTATAGGGAAGTTGAACCTCAGGGGTACCAGGTCAAATTTGTTGACATTAATGCGGAC
TACATTGATGAATTGGTGGAGCAAGGGAAGCTCTACCTCTTTCAAATATATAACAAAGATTTCTCGCCAA
AAGCGCATGGTAAACCGAATCTTCATACCTTGTACTTTAAAGCACTTTTTTCAGAAGATAACTTGGCGGA
CCCGATCTACAAGCTGAATGGGGAAGCTCAGATCTTCTACAGGAAAGCTTCGTTGGACATGAACGAGACT
ACCATACATCGCGCGGGAGAGGTGCTTGAGAACAAAAATCCCGACAACCCGAAAAAGCGGCAATTCGTTT
ACGACATCATCAAAGACAAACGGTACACGCAGGACAAATTTATGCTCCACGTCCCCATTACCATGAATTT
TGGAGTCCAAGGCATGACCATTAAGGAATTCAACAAAAAGGTCAACCAAAGTATTCAGCAATACGATGAA
GTCAATGTCATAGGCATAGCTCGGGGAGAAAGGCATCTGTTGTATCTTACCGTGATTAACTCTAAGGGTG
AAATACTGGAGCAACGGTCACTTAACGATATAACCACGGCGTCCGCGAACGGTACACAAGTGACCACTCC
CTACCACAAAATATTGGATAAAAGGGAGATAGAACGCTTGAATGCCCGCGTTGGCTGGGGTGAGATTGAG
ACCATCAAAGAGCTTAAATCGGGATATTTGTCTCACGTCGTTCATCAAATTAACCAACTCATGCTTAAGT
ACAATGCAATCGTTGTGCTCGAGGACCTGAACTTTGGTTTCAAAAGAGGGAGGTTCAAGGTGGAAAAACA
AATTTACCAGAACTTTGAAAACGCGCTTATCAAGAAATTGAATCACCTTGTTTTGAAAGATAAGGCAGAT
GACGAAATCGGGTCGTATAAAAATGCACTCCAGTTGACAAATAATTTCACGGATTTGAAGTCGATCGGCA
AGCAAACAGGGTTCCTCTTTTATGTGCCAGCGTGGAATACATCAAAAATTGATCCGGAGACGGGATTTGT
CGACTTGCTGAAGCCTAGGTATGAGAACATTGCCCAATCTCAGGCCTTTTTCGGCAAATTCGATAAAATA
TGCTACAACACAGACAAAGGTTATTTTGAATTTCACATTGATTACGCCAAATTTACAGATAAGGCGAAAA
ACAGCAGACAGAAATGGGCTATCTGTTCTCATGGGGACAAACGCTATGTCTACGATAAGACGGCTAATCA
AAATAAAGGCGCCGCAAAAGGTATTAATGTGAATGATGAGCTGAAAAGCTTGTTTGCCCGCTACCATATC
AATGATAAACAACCAAACTTGGTGATGGACATATGCCAGAACAATGACAAAGAATTCCACAAGTCACTCA
TGTGCCTGCTTAAAACCCTTTTGGCGCTGCGGTATAGCAATGCATCTAGCGATGAAGACTTTATTTTGAG
TCCCGTGGCCAACGACGAGGGCGTGTTTTTTAATTCAGCCTTGGCGGACGATACGCAGCCCCAGAATGCG
GACGCAAACGGCGCGTACCACATTGCACTGAAGGGACTGTGGCTTCTGAACGAGCTGAAAAATAGCGACG
ACCTGAATAAAGTCAAGTTGGCCATTGACAATCAAACCTGGTTGAATTTCGCTCAAAATAGAAAGCGTCC
TGCTGCCACCAAAAAGGCCGGACAGGCTAAGAAAAAGAAGTGAGACGACTAGTGGCGGCCGCCGACGTCC
GATCGTTCAAACATTTGGCAATAAAGTTTCTTAAGATTGAATCCTGTTGCCGGTCTTGCGATGATTATCA
TATAATTTCTGTTGAATTACGTTAAGCATGTAATAATTAACATGTAATGCATGACGTTATTTATGAGATG
GGTTTTTATGATTAGAGTCCCGCAATTATACATTTAATACGCGATAGAAAACAAAATATAGCGCGCAAAC
TAGGATAAATTATCGCGCGCGGTGTCATCTATGTTACTAGATCGGGAATTGATCCCCCCTCGACAGCTTC
CGGAAAGGGCGAATTCGCAACTTTGTATACAAAAGTTGAACGAGAAACGTAAAATGATATAAATATCAAT
ATATTAAATTAGATTTTGCATAAAAAACAGACTACATAATACTGTAAAACACAACATATCCAGTCACTAT
GCCATCCAGCTGATATCCCCTATAGTGAGTCGTATTACATGGTCATAGCTGTTTCCTGG
Features (pLannotate 1.2.2; 13 found; start..end, strand, type, name):
    168..191     +  promoter       Pc promoter (fragment): intI1 (promoter lies within the coding sequence); class 1 integron promoter
    367..423     +  CDS            GmR (fragment): gentamycin acetyltransferase; aacC1; confers resistance to gentamycin
    430..1221    +  CDS            SmR: aminoglycoside adenylyltransferase (Murphy, 1985); aadA; confers resistance to spectinomycin and streptomycin
   1314..1902    +  rep_origin     ori: high-copy-number ColE1/pMB1/pBR322/pUC origin of replication
   2085..2177    +  CDS            lacI (fragment): lac repressor; lacI; The lac repressor binds to the lac operator to inhibit transcription in E. coli. This inhibition can be relieved by adding lactose or isopropyl-β-D-thiogalactopyranoside (IPTG).
   2232..2259    -  terminator     rrnB T2 terminator: transcription terminator T2 from the E. coli rrnB gene
   2391..2434    +  terminator     rrnB T1 terminator: Escherichia coli rrnB; transcription terminator T1 from the E. coli rrnB gene
   2481..2517    -  CDS            lacZα (fragment): LacZα fragment of β-galactosidase; lacZ fragment
   2533..2632    +  protein_bind   attL1: mutant version of attL; recombination site for the Gateway® LR reaction LR Clonase™
   2651..3253    +  CDS            fokIR (fragment): T2F1_PLAOK - Also known as rfoKI. Experimental evidence at protein level: Swiss-Prot protein existence level 1. Recognizes the double-stranded sequence 5'-GGATG-3'/3'-CATCC- 5' and cleaves respectively 14 bases after G-1 and 13 bases before C-1. From Planomicrobium okeanokoites (Planococcus okeanokoites) (Flavobacterium okeanokoites).
   7211..7463    +  terminator     NOS terminator: nopaline synthase terminator and poly(A) signal
   7508..7631    +  protein_bind   attR5: mutant version of attR; recombination site for the Gateway® LR reaction LR Clonase™
   7649..7667    -  promoter       T7 promoter: promoter for bacteriophage T7 RNA polymerase
