[The description below was written by a language model from this plasmid's Addgene catalogue record and pLannotate feature annotations shown in this document.]
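Description:
pYPQ-NF-L1-dMb2Cas12a is a 7,689 bp Gateway entry clone built on the pYPQ167 backbone and intended for assembling plant CRISPR expression vectors. It is a high-copy plasmid maintained in E. coli through a ColE1/pUC-type origin and selected with spectinomycin via the aadA (SmR) aminoglycoside adenylyltransferase gene. Small annotated remnants (fragments of an integron Pc promoter, a gentamicin resistance gene, lacI and lacZα) appear to be backbone leftovers. rrnB T1 and T2 terminators sit upstream of the cloning region, where they would insulate the insert from read-through transcription in bacteria.

The payload lies between attL1 and attR5 recombination sites and encodes NLS-FokI-5xGGGGS-NLS-dMb2Cas12a-NLS. This is a FokI nuclease domain joined by a flexible five-repeat glycine-serine linker to catalytically dead Cas12a from Moraxella bovoculi AAX08_00205, with nuclear localization signals at both ends and between the two modules. The feature table annotates only the FokI fragment just after attL1. The long unannotated stretch that follows, up to the NOS terminator, is consistent with the dMb2Cas12a coding sequence, though the annotation tool did not label it. The NOS terminator supplies the polyadenylation signal. No plant promoter is annotated within the att-flanked region, so the promoter is presumably provided by the destination vector after the LR reaction. The attL1/attR5 pairing suits multisite Gateway assembly alongside a second entry clone, such as one carrying the guide RNA cassette.

In this system the dead Cas12a provides only RNA-guided DNA binding, and cleavage depends on dimerization of FokI domains brought together by two adjacent guides. The construct is used for dimeric FokI-dCas genome editing in plants.
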