Addgene plasmid #177683: pYPQ-NF-L1-dMb2Cas12a
Purpose: Gateway entry clone (attL1 & attR5) for dimeric FokI-dMb2Cas12a genome editing
Depositing lab: Yiping Qi. Depositing organization: University of Maryland, College Park. Publication: Expanding the targeting scope of FokI-dCas nuclease systems with SpRY and Mb2Cas12a. Cheng Y, Sretenovic S, Zhang Y, Pan C, Huang J, Qi Y. Biotechnol J. 2022 Apr 4:e2100571. doi: 10.1002/biot.202100571. PubMed 35377968.
Backbone
  Vector backbone: pYPQ167
  Total vector size (bp): 7689
  Vector type: Plant Expression, CRISPR ; Gateway compatible FokI-dMb2Cas12a entry clone
Growth in bacteria
  Bacterial resistance: Spectinomycin, 50 μg/mL
  Growth temperature: 37°C
  Growth strain: DH5alpha
  Copy number: High Copy
Gene/Insert
  Gene/Insert name: FokI-dMb2Cas12a (alt name: NLS-FokI-5xGGGGS-NLS-dMb2Cas12a-NLS)
  Species: Moraxella bovoculi AAX08_00205
  Tag / fusion protein: NLS (N terminal on insert); NLS (C terminal on insert)
Terms and licenses: Academic/Nonprofit Terms; Industry Terms: Not Available to Industry
How to cite: pYPQ-NF-L1-dMb2Cas12a was a gift from Yiping Qi (Addgene plasmid # 177683 ; http://n2t.net/addgene:177683 ; RRID:Addgene_177683)
